>Addgene plasmid #179484 | pPaxillin-Electra1-N1 | addgene full sequence | sequence record 371198 | Addgene NGS Result
TAGTTATTAATAGTAATCAATTACGGGGTCATTAGTTCATAGCCCATATATGGAGTTCCGCGTTACATAA
CTTACGGTAAATGGCCCGCCTGGCTGACCGCCCAACGACCCCCGCCCATTGACGTCAATAATGACGTATG
TTCCCATAGTAACGCCAATAGGGACTTTCCATTGACGTCAATGGGTGGAGTATTTACGGTAAACTGCCCA
CTTGGCAGTACATCAAGTGTATCATATGCCAAGTACGCCCCCTATTGACGTCAATGACGGTAAATGGCCC
GCCTGGCATTATGCCCAGTACATGACCTTATGGGACTTTCCTACTTGGCAGTACATCTACGTATTAGTCA
TCGCTATTACCATGGTGATGCGGTTTTGGCAGTACATCAATGGGCGTGGATAGCGGTTTGACTCACGGGG
ATTTCCAAGTCTCCACCCCATTGACGTCAATGGGAGTTTGTTTTGGCACCAAAATCAACGGGACTTTCCA
AAATGTCGTAACAACTCCGCCCCATTGACGCAAATGGGCGGTAGGCGTGTACGGTGGGAGGTCTATATAA
GCAGAGCTGGTTTAGTGAACCGTCAGATCCGCTAGCACCATGGACGACCTCGATGCCTTACTGGCAGACC
TGGAATCCACCACCTCGCATATCTCTAAGCGACCGGTGTTTCTAACAGAGGAAACGCCTTACTCCTACCC
AACTGGAAACCATACGTACCAGGAGATTGCTGTGCCACCGCCGGTGCCCCCGCCGCCTTCCAGTGAGGCC
CTAAATGGCACTGTGATTGACCCCTTAGACCAGTGGCAACCCAGCGTGTCCAGATACGGCCACCAGCAAC
CTCAGTCCCAGTCTCCGATATACAGCTCTAGTGCCAAAAGCTCCAGTGCCTCTGTTCCTAGAGACGGGCT
CAGCTCCCCTTCTCCCCGTGCCAGTGAGGAGGAACACGTGTACAGCTTCCCAAACAAGCAGAAGTCTGCA
GAACCATCTCCCACAATGACCAGCACCTCCCTGGGCAGCAACCTCTCGGAACTGGACAGGCTTCTCCTGG
AACTGAATGCTGTTCAACATAATCCCCCCAGTGGCTTCTCAGCAGATGAAGTCAGCAGAAGCCCATCACT
GCCCAATGTGACCGGACCTCACTATGTCATCCCAGAGAGCAGCAGCTCTGCAGGAGGGAAGGCTGCACCC
CCTACAAAAGAAAAACCAAAGCGGAATGGTGGGCGTGGGATTGAAGATGTGCGTCCCAGTGTGGAGAGCC
TGCTGGATGAGCTGGAGAGCTCTGTGCCAAGCCCAGTCCCTGCAATCACTGTGAGCCAAGGGGAGGTGAG
CAGCCCCCAGCGTGTCAACGCCAGTCAGCAGCAGACCCGTATCTCTGCTTCTTCAGCTACACGAGAACTG
GATGAGCTGATGGCGTCCCTCTCTGACTTTAAGTTCATGGCACAGGGGAAAGCCGGCGGCAGCAGCTCCC
CACCATCCACCACCCCAAAGCCTGGCAGTCAGCTGGACACCATGCTGGGAAGTCTGCAGTCTGACCTGAA
CAAACTGGGGGTAGCGACGGTCGCCAAGGGTGTGTGCGGAGCCTGCAAGAAGCCGATTGCTGGGCAGGTA
GTTACAGCCATGGGGAAGACCTGGCACCCTGAGCACTTCGTCTGCACCCACTGCCAGGAGGAGATTGGAT
CACGGAACTTCTTTGAGCGGGATGGGCAGCCCTACTGTGAGAAGGACTATCACAACCTCTTCTCTCCTCG
CTGCTACTACTGCAATGGGCCAATCCTTGATAAAGTGGTGACGGCTTTGGACAGGACGTGGCACCCTGAA
CACTTTTTCTGTGCCCAGTGTGGAGTTTTCTTTGGACCTGAAGGATTTCATGAGAAGGATGGCAAAGCCT
ATTGCCGCAAGGACTACTTTGACATGTTTGCTCCCAAGTGTGGAGGCTGTGCCCGGGCTATCCTGGAAAA
TTACATTTCTGCCTTAAACACCCTGTGGCACCCTGAGTGCTTTGTCTGTCGGGAATGTTTCACACCGTTC
ATCAACGGCAGCTTCTTCGAGCACGACGGGCAGCCCTACTGCGAGGTGCATTACCACGAGCGCCGCGGCT
CGCTGTGCTCTGGCTGCCAGAAGCCCATCACGGGACGCTGCATCACTGCCATGGGCAAGAAATTTCACCC
CGAACACTTTGTCTGTGCCTTCTGCCTCAAGCAGCTCAACAAAGGAACCTTCAAAGAACAGAACGACAAG
CCCTACTGTCAGAACTGCTTTCTCAAACTCTTCTGTCTCGAGCTCAAGCTTCGAATTCTGCAGTCGACGG
TACCGCGGGCCCGGGATCCACCGGTCGCCACCATGGTGTCTAAGGGCGAAGAGCTGATCGAGGAAAATAT
GCGTATGAAGGTGGTCATGGAAGGTTCGGTCAACGGCCACCAATTCAAATGCACAGGTGAAGGAGAAGGC
AGACCGTACGAGGGAGTGCAAACCATGAGGATCAAAGTCATCGAGGGAGGACCCCTGCCATTTGCCTTTG
ACATTCTTGCCACGTCGTTCCTGTTCGGCAGCAAGACCTTTATCAAGTACCCGGCCGACATCCCTGATTT
CTTCAAACAGTCCTTTCCTGAGGGCTTTACTTGGGAAAGAGTTACGAGATACGAAGATGGTGGAGTCGTC
ACCGTCACGCAGGACACCAGCCTTGAGGATGGGGGGCTCGTCTACAACGTCAAGGTCAGAGGGGTAAACT
TTCCCTCCAATGGTCCCGTGATGCAGAAGAAGACCGAGGGTTGGGAGCCTTTCACAGAGATGATGTATCC
AGCAAATGGTGGTCTGAGAGGATATACCGACATCGCACTGAAAGTTGATGGTGATGGCCATCTGCACGCC
AACATCGTGACAACTTACAGGTCAAAAAAGACCGTCGGGGACATCAAGATGCCCGGTGTCCATGCCGTTG
ATTACCGCCTGGAAAGGGTCGAAGAGAGTGACAATGAAACCTACGTAGTGCTAAGAGAAGTGGCAGTTGC
CAAATACAGCAACCTTGGTGGTGGCATGGACGAGCTGTACAAGTAAGCGGCCGCGACTCTAGATCATAAT
CAGCCATACCACATTTGTAGAGGTTTTACTTGCTTTAAAAAACCTCCCACACCTCCCCCTGAACCTGAAA
CATAAAATGAATGCAATTGTTGTTGTTAACTTGTTTATTGCAGCTTATAATGGTTACAAATAAAGCAATA
GCATCACAAATTTCACAAATAAAGCATTTTTTTCACTGCATTCTAGTTGTGGTTTGTCCAAACTCATCAA
TGTATCTTAAGGCGTAAATTGTAAGCGTTAATATTTTGTTAAAATTCGCGTTAAATTTTTGTTAAATCAG
CTCATTTTTTAACCAATAGGCCGAAATCGGCAAAATCCCTTATAAATCAAAAGAATAGACCGAGATAGGG
T
[37 nt withheld, positions 3432-3468]
AAAGAACGTGGACTCCAACGTCAAAGG
[49 nt withheld, positions 3496-3544]
T
[91 nt withheld, positions 3546-3636]
G
[124 nt withheld, positions 3638-3761]
CAGGTGGCACTTTTCGGGGAAATGTGCGCGGAACCCCTATTTGTTTATTTTTCTAAATACATTCAAATAT
GTATCCGCTCATGAGACAATAACCCTGATAAATGCTTCAATAATATTGAAAAAGGAAGAGTCCTGAGGCG
GAAAGAACCAGCTGTGGAATGTGTGTCAGTTAGGGTGTGGAAAGTCCCCAGGCTCCCCAGCAGGCAGAAG
TATGCAAAGCATGCATCTCAATTAGTCAGCAACCAGGTGTGGAAAGTCCCCAGGCTCCCCAGCAGGCAGA
AGTATGCAAAGCATGCATCTCAATTAGTCAGCAACCATAGTCCCGCCCCTAACTCCGCCCATCCCGCCCC
TAACTCCGCCCAGTTCCGCCCATTCTCCGCCCCATGGCTGACTAATTTTTTTTATTTATGCAGAGGCCGA
GGCCGCCTCGGCCTCTGAGCTATTCCAGAAGTAGTGAGGAGGCTTTTTTGGAGGCCTAGGCTTTTGCAAA
GATCGATCAAGAGACAGGATGAGGATCGTTTCGCATGATTGAACAAGATGGATTGCACGCAGGTTCTCCG
GCCGCTTGGGTGGAGAGGCTATTCGGCTATGACTGGGCACAACAGACAATCGGCTGCTCTGATGCCGCCG
TGTTCCGGCTGTCAGCGCAGGGGCGCCCGGTTCTTTTTGTCAAGACCGACCTGTCCGGTGCCCTGAATGA
ACTGCAAGACGAGGCAGCGCGGCTATCGTGGCTGGCCACGACGGGCGTTCCTTGCGCAGCTGTGCTCGAC
GTTGTCACTGAAGCGGGAAGGGACTGGCTGCTATTGGGCGAAGTGCCGGGGCAGGATCTCCTGTCATCTC
ACCTTGCTCCTGCCGAGAAAGTATCCATCATGGCTGATGCAATGCGGCGGCTGCATACGCTTGATCCGGC
TACCTGCCCATTCGACCACCAAGCGAAACATCGCATCGAGCGAGCACGTACTCGGATGGAAGCCGGTCTT
GTCGATCAGGATGATCTGGACGAAGAGCATCAGGGGCTCGCGCCAGCCGAACTGTTCGCCAGGCTCAAGG
CGAGCATGCCCGACGGCGAGGATCTCGTCGTGACCCATGGCGATGCCTGCTTGCCGAATATCATGGTGGA
AAATGGCCGCTTTTCTGGATTCATCGACTGTGGCCGGCTGGGTGTGGCGGACCGCTATCAGGACATAGCG
TTGGCTACCCGTGATATTGCTGAAGAGCTTGGCGGCGAATGGGCTGACCGCTTCCTCGTGCTTTACGGTA
TCGCCGCTCCCGATTCGCAGCGCATCGCCTTCTATCGCCTTCTTGACGAGTTCTTCTGAGCGGGACTCTG
GGGTTCGAAATGACCGACCAAGCGACGCCCAACCTGCCATCACGAGATTTCGATTCCACCGCCGCCTTCT
ATGAAAGGTTGGGCTTCGGAATCGTTTTCCGGGACGCCGGCTGGATGATCCTCCAGCGCGGGGATCTCAT
GCTGGAGTTCTTCGCCCACCCTAGGGGGAGGCTAACTGAAACACGGAAGGAGACAATACCGGAAGGAACC
CGCGCTATGACGGCAATAAAAAGACAGAATAAAACGCACGGTGTTGGGTCGTTTGTTCATAAACGCGGGG
TTCGGTCCCAGGGCTGGCACTCTGTCGATACCCCACCGAGACCCCATTGGGGCCAATACGCCCGCGTTTC
TTCCTTTTCCCCACCCCACCCCCCAAGTTCGGGTGAAGGCCCAGGGCTCGCAGCCAACGTCGGGGCGGCA
GGCCCTGCCATAGCCTCAGGTTACTCATATATACTTTAGATTGATTTAAAACTTCATTTTTAATTTAAAA
GGATCTAGGTGAAGATCCTTTTTGATAATCTCATGACCAAAATCCCTTAACGTGAGTTTTCGTTCCACTG
AGCGTCAGACCCCGTAGAAAAGATCAAAGGATCTTCTTGAGATCCTTTTTTTCTGCGCGTAATCTGCTGC
TTGCAAACAAAAAAACCACCGCTACCAGCGGTGGTTTGTTTGCCGGATCAAGAGCTACCAACTCTTTTTC
CGAAGGTAACTGGCTTCAGCAGAGCGCAGATACCAAATACTGTTCTTCTAGTGTAGCCGTAGTTAGGCCA
CCACTTCAAGAACTCTGTAGCACCGCCTACATACCTCGCTCTGCTAATCCTGTTACCAGTGGCTGCTGCC
AGTGGCGATAAGTCGTGTCTTACCGGGTTGGACTCAAGACGATAGTTACCGGATAAGGCGCAGCGGTCGG
GCTGAACGGGGGGTTCGTGCACACAGCCCAGCTTGGAGCGAACGACCTACACCGAACTGAGATACCTACA
GCGTGAGCTATGAGAAAGCGCCACGCTTCCCGAAGGGAGAAAGGCGGACAGGTATCCGGTAAGCGGCAGG
GTCGGAACAGGAGAGCGCACGAGGGAGCTTCCAGGGGGAAACGCCTGGTATCTTTATAGTCCTGTCGGGT
TTCGCCACCTCTGACTTGAGCGTCGATTTTTGTGATGCTCGTCAGGGGGGCGGAGCCTATGGAAAAACGC
CAGCAACGCGGCCTTTTTACGGTTCCTGGCCTTTTGCTGGCCTTTTGCTCACATGTTCTTTCCTGCGTTA
TCCCCTGATTCTGTGGATAACCGTATTACCGCCATGCAT
Features (pLannotate 1.2.2; 15 found; start..end, strand, type, name):
     61..364     +  enhancer       CMV enhancer: human cytomegalovirus immediate early enhancer
    365..568     +  promoter       CMV promoter: human cytomegalovirus (CMV) immediate early promoter
    600..2276    +  CDS            PXN: PAXI_CHICK - Experimental evidence at protein level: Swiss-Prot protein existence level 1. Cytoskeletal protein involved in actin-membrane attachment at sites of cell adhesion to the extracellular matrix (focal adhesion). Binds in vitro to vinculin as well as to the SH3 domain of c-SRC and, when tyrosine phosphorylated, to the SH2 domain of v-CRK. From Gallus gallus (Chicken).
   2277..2329    +  misc_feature   MCS: multiple cloning site
   2343..3053    +  CDS            mRuby3: monomeric red fluorescent protein derived from mRuby2, with improved brightness and photostability (Bajar et al., 2016)
   3072..3155    +  CDS            large T antigen (fragment): large T antigen from SV40 (simian virus 40)
   3178..3299    +  polyA_signal   SV40 poly(A) signal: SV40 polyadenylation signal
   3333..3761    -  rep_origin     f1 ori (sequence partly withheld): f1 bacteriophage origin of replication; arrow indicates direction of (+) strand synthesis
   3788..3892    +  promoter       AmpR promoter: bla
   3894..4251    +  promoter       SV40 promoter: SV40 enhancer and early promoter
   4286..5080    +  CDS            NeoR/KanR: aminoglycoside phosphotransferase from Tn5; aph(3')-II (or nptII); confers resistance to neomycin, kanamycin, and G418 (Geneticin®)
   5101..5253    +  CDS            ble (fragment): BLE_KLEPN - Experimental evidence at protein level: Swiss-Prot protein existence level 1. Binding protein with a strong affinity to the bleomycin family of antibiotics. Binds to CL990; an antimitotic-antibiotic compound. From Klebsiella pneumoniae.
   5312..5359    +  polyA_signal   HSV TK poly(A) signal: herpes simplex virus thymidine kinase polyadenylation signal (Cole and Stacy, 1985)
   5450..5466    -  polyA_signal   bGH poly(A) signal (fragment): bovine growth hormone polyadenylation signal
   5688..6276    +  rep_origin     ori: high-copy-number ColE1/pMB1/pBR322/pUC origin of replication
