[The description below was written by a language model from this plasmid's Addgene catalogue record and pLannotate feature annotations shown in this document.]
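Description:
pPaxillin-Electra1-N1 is a 6,390 bp mammalian expression plasmid built on the Clontech N1-type backbone, in which a gene of interest is placed upstream of a fluorescent protein so that the fluorophore ends up at the C terminus of the fusion. It is propagated in E. coli at high copy from a ColE1/pUC-type origin and also carries an f1 phage origin. A single NeoR/KanR (Tn5 aminoglycoside phosphotransferase) gene provides selection in both hosts. A bacterial bla-type promoter drives it for kanamycin resistance in bacteria. The adjacent SV40 enhancer/early promoter, together with an HSV TK polyadenylation signal, drives it for G418 selection of stably transfected mammalian cells.

The payload is a roughly 2.5 kb fusion of chicken (Gallus gallus) paxillin to the synthetic blue fluorescent protein Electra1. It is expressed from the human CMV immediate-early enhancer and promoter and terminated by the SV40 poly(A) signal. Paxillin is a focal adhesion adaptor protein that links actin to sites of cell-matrix attachment. Its coding sequence is followed by residual multiple cloning site sequence that serves as a linker, and then by the fluorescent protein reading frame.

The automated annotation labels that reading frame as mRuby3. This is probably a sequence-similarity match rather than the actual identity, since the catalogue entry names the fluorophore as Electra1 and gives excitation at about 403 nm and emission at about 456 nm. The short large T antigen, ble and bGH fragments in the table appear to be backbone remnants or partial annotation matches rather than functional elements.

The construct is used to label focal adhesions in live or fixed mammalian cells in the blue channel, and to show how Electra1 performs as a fusion tag.
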