Addgene plasmid #179484: pPaxillin-Electra1-N1
Purpose: Expresses paxillin fused to blue fluorescent protein Electra1
Depositing lab: Kiryl Piatkevich. Publication: Dual-expression system for blue fluorescent protein optimization. Papadaki S, Wang X, Wang Y, Zhang H, Jia S, Liu S, Yang M, Zhang D, Jia JM, Koster RW, Namikawa K, Piatkevich KD. Sci Rep. 2022 Jun 17;12(1):10190. doi: 10.1038/s41598-022-13214-0. PubMed 35715437.
Backbone
  Vector backbone: pN1
  Backbone manufacturer: Clontech
  Backbone size w/o insert (bp): 3933
  Total vector size (bp): 6390
  Vector type: Mammalian Expression
  Selectable markers: Neomycin (select with G418)
Growth in bacteria
  Bacterial resistance: Kanamycin, 50 μg/mL
  Growth temperature: 37°C
  Growth strain: DH5alpha
  Copy number: High Copy
Gene/Insert
  Gene/Insert name: paxillin-Electra1
  Species: G. gallus (chicken), Synthetic
  Insert size (bp): 2457
  GenBank ID: OL631606
  Promoter: CMV
  Tag / fusion protein: Electra1 (C terminal on backbone)
  Cloning method: Restriction Enzyme; 5′ cloning site BamHI (not destroyed); 3′ cloning site NotI (not destroyed)
  Sequencing primers: 5′ cgcaaatgggcggtaggcgtg; 3′ GAAATTTGTGATGCTATTGC
Terms and licenses: Academic/Nonprofit Terms; Industry Terms: Not Available to Industry
Depositor comments: Excitation:403nm, Emission:456nm
How to cite: pPaxillin-Electra1-N1 was a gift from Kiryl Piatkevich (Addgene plasmid # 179484 ; http://n2t.net/addgene:179484 ; RRID:Addgene_179484)
