>Addgene plasmid #179484 | pPaxillin-Electra1-N1 | depositor partial sequence | sequence record 348717 | Insert sequence
ATGGACGACCTCGATGCCTTACTGGCAGACCTGGAATCCACCACCTCGCATATCTCTAAGCGACCGGTGT
TTCTAACAGAGGAAACGCCTTACTCCTACCCAACTGGAAACCATACGTACCAGGAGATTGCTGTGCCACC
GCCGGTGCCCCCGCCGCCTTCCAGTGAGGCCCTAAATGGCACTGTGATTGACCCCTTAGACCAGTGGCAA
CCCAGCGTGTCCAGATACGGCCACCAGCAACCTCAGTCCCAGTCTCCGATATACAGCTCTAGTGCCAAAA
GCTCCAGTGCCTCTGTTCCTAGAGACGGGCTCAGCTCCCCTTCTCCCCGTGCCAGTGAGGAGGAACACGT
GTACAGCTTCCCAAACAAGCAGAAGTCTGCAGAACCATCTCCCACAATGACCAGCACCTCCCTGGGCAGC
AACCTCTCGGAACTGGACAGGCTTCTCCTGGAACTGAATGCTGTTCAACATAATCCCCCCAGTGGCTTCT
CAGCAGATGAAGTCAGCAGAAGCCCATCACTGCCCAATGTGACCGGACCTCACTATGTCATCCCAGAGAG
CAGCAGCTCTGCAGGAGGGAAGGCTGCACCCCCTACAAAAGAAAAACCAAAGCGGAATGGTGGGCGTGGG
ATTGAAGATGTGCGTCCCAGTGTGGAGAGCCTGCTGGATGAGCTGGAGAGCTCTGTGCCAAGCCCAGTCC
CTGCAATCACTGTGAGCCAAGGGGAGGTGAGCAGCCCCCAGCGTGTCAACGCCAGTCAGCAGCAGACCCG
TATCTCTGCTTCTTCAGCTACACGAGAACTGGATGAGCTGATGGCGTCCCTCTCTGACTTTAAGTTCATG
GCACAGGGGAAAGCCGGCGGCAGCAGCTCCCCACCATCCACCACCCCAAAGCCTGGCAGTCAGCTGGACA
CCATGCTGGGAAGTCTGCAGTCTGACCTGAACAAACTGGGGGTAGCGACGGTCGCCAAGGGTGTGTGCGG
AGCCTGCAAGAAGCCGATTGCTGGGCAGGTAGTTACAGCCATGGGGAAGACCTGGCACCCTGAGCACTTC
GTCTGCACCCACTGCCAGGAGGAGATTGGATCACGGAACTTCTTTGAGCGGGATGGGCAGCCCTACTGTG
AGAAGGACTATCACAACCTCTTCTCTCCTCGCTGCTACTACTGCAATGGGCCAATCCTTGATAAAGTGGT
GACGGCTTTGGACAGGACGTGGCACCCTGAACACTTTTTCTGTGCCCAGTGTGGAGTTTTCTTTGGACCT
GAAGGATTTCATGAGAAGGATGGCAAAGCCTATTGCCGCAAGGACTACTTTGACATGTTTGCTCCCAAGT
GTGGAGGCTGTGCCCGGGCTATCCTGGAAAATTACATTTCTGCCTTAAACACCCTGTGGCACCCTGAGTG
CTTTGTCTGTCGGGAATGTTTCACACCGTTCATCAACGGCAGCTTCTTCGAGCACGACGGGCAGCCCTAC
TGCGAGGTGCATTACCACGAGCGCCGCGGCTCGCTGTGCTCTGGCTGCCAGAAGCCCATCACGGGACGCT
GCATCACTGCCATGGGCAAGAAATTTCACCCCGAACACTTTGTCTGTGCCTTCTGCCTCAAGCAGCTCAA
CAAAGGAACCTTCAAAGAACAGAACGACAAGCCCTACTGTCAGAACTGCTTTCTCAAACTCTTCTGTCTC
GAGCTCAAGCTTCGAATTCTGCAGTCGACGGTACCGCGGGCCCGGGATCCACCGGTCGCCACCATGGTGT
CTAAGGGCGAAGAGCTGATCGAGGAAAATATGCGTATGAAGGTGGTCATGGAAGGTTCGGTCAACGGCCA
CCAATTCAAATGCACAGGTGAAGGAGAAGGCAGACCGTACGAGGGAGTGCAAACCATGAGGATCAAAGTC
ATCGAGGGAGGACCCCTGCCATTTGCCTTTGACATTCTTGCCACGTCGTTCCTGTTCGGCAGCAAGACCT
TTATCAAGTACCCGGCCGACATCCCTGATTTCTTCAAACAGTCCTTTCCTGAGGGCTTTACTTGGGAAAG
AGTTACGAGATACGAAGATGGTGGAGTCGTCACCGTCACGCAGGACACCAGCCTTGAGGATGGGGGGCTC
GTCTACAACGTCAAGGTCAGAGGGGTAAACTTTCCCTCCAATGGTCCCGTGATGCAGAAGAAGACCGAGG
GTTGGGAGCCTTTCACAGAGATGATGTATCCAGCAAATGGTGGTCTGAGAGGATATACCGACATCGCACT
GAAAGTTGATGGTGATGGCCATCTGCACGCCAACATCGTGACAACTTACAGGTCAAAAAAGACCGTCGGG
GACATCAAGATGCCCGGTGTCCATGCCGTTGATTACCGCCTGGAAAGGGTCGAAGAGAGTGACAATGAAA
CCTACGTAGTGCTAAGAGAAGTGGCAGTTGCCAAATACAGCAACCTTGGTGGTGGCATGGACGAGCTGTA
CAAGTAA
